Addgene plasmid #39741: KHBD00712
Depositing lab: Bart Deplancke. Depositing organization: Swiss Federal Institute of Technology (EPFL). Publication: Automated protein-DNA interaction screening of Drosophila regulatory elements. Korneel Hens, Jean-Daniel Feuz, Alina Isakova, Antonina Lagovitina, Andreas Massouras, Julien Bryois, Patrick Callaerts, Susan E. Celniker, Bart Deplancke. Nat Methods. 2011 Oct 30;8(12):1065-70. 10.1038/nmeth.1763 PubMed 22037703.
Backbone
  Vector backbone: pDONR221
  Backbone manufacturer: Invitrogen
  Backbone size w/o insert (bp): 2536
  Vector type: Gateway DONR vector
Growth in bacteria
  Bacterial resistance: Kanamycin, 50 μg/mL
  Growth temperature: 37°C
  Growth strain: DH5alpha
  Copy number: High Copy
Gene/Insert
  Gene/Insert name: CG18412 (alt names: FBgn0004861; ph-p; polyhomeotic proximal)
  Species: D. melanogaster (fly)
  Insert size (bp): 4767
  Entrez Gene: ph-p (a.k.a. Dmel_CG18412, CG18412, CG18414, Dmel\CG18412, EG:87B1.5, PH, PH-p, PHP, Ph, Ph-p, PhP, dPh, ph, ph-P, ph-proximal, ph[P], ph[p], phm, php)
  Promoter: none
  Cloning method: Gateway Cloning
  Sequencing primers: 5′ M13-F20; 3′ M13R
Terms and licenses: Academic/Nonprofit Terms; Industry Terms: Not Available to Industry
Depositor comments: Please note that the ORFs in this collection were cloned open-ended (without a stop codon).
How to cite: KHBD00712 was a gift from Bart Deplancke (Addgene plasmid # 39741 ; http://n2t.net/addgene:39741 ; RRID:Addgene_39741)
