[The description below was written by a language model from this plasmid's Addgene catalogue record.]
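Description:
KHBD00712 is a Gateway entry clone built on the pDONR221 backbone (Invitrogen), carrying the open reading frame of the Drosophila melanogaster gene CG18412, better known as polyhomeotic proximal (ph-p). The insert is recorded as 4767 bp in a backbone of 2536 bp without insert. The plasmid is maintained in E. coli at high copy number under kanamycin selection. It has no promoter driving the insert, which is expected for this vector type: a recombined pDONR plasmid is a storage and shuttle vehicle rather than an expression construct. After Gateway cloning the ORF would normally be flanked by attL recombination sites, although no feature table is supplied here to confirm the exact sites or junctions. M13 forward and reverse priming sites on either side of the insert are listed for sequence verification.

The depositor notes that ORFs in this collection were cloned open-ended, meaning without a stop codon. This lets the coding sequence be moved by an LR recombination reaction into destination vectors that add C-terminal fusions as well as N-terminal ones, with the promoter, tags and host-specific elements all supplied by the chosen destination vector. The clone belongs to a Drosophila ORF resource associated with work on automated screening of protein-DNA interactions at fly regulatory elements. Its evident purpose is therefore to serve as a source of the ph-p coding sequence for building expression or interaction-screening constructs. The record does not specify which destination vectors or fusion partners were used with this particular clone.
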