>Addgene plasmid #39741 | KHBD00712 | depositor partial sequence | sequence record 50181 | KHBD00712 sequence 4767 bps
ATGGATCGTCGTGCATTGAAGTTTATGCAAAAAAGAGCGGACACAGAAAGCGATACGACCACACCCGTGA
GCACCACAGCATCCCAGGGGATTTCAGCATCAGCGATTCTAGCAGGAGGCACTCTTCCCTTGAAGGACAA
CTCGAACATCCGCGAGAAGCCCCTCCACCATAACTACAACCACAATAACAACAACAGCTCCCAGCACTCA
CACTCGCACCAGCAGCAGCAACAACAGCAGGTGGGTGGCAAGCAGCTCGAGCGGCCACTAAAGTGCCTGG
AAACGCTCGCCCAGAAGGCGGGAATCACCTTCGACGAGAAATACGATGTGGCCAGCCCCCCGCATCCCGG
CATTGCCCAGCAGCAGGCGACTTCAGGAACAGGCCCAGCAACGGGATCAGGCTCAGTCACCCCCACAAGC
CATCGGCACGGAACTCCGCCCACGGGCCGCAGGCAAACCCACACCCCAAGCACTCCGAACAGGCCCAGTG
CTCCCAGCACACCCAACACTAACTGCAACTCAATTGCCCGCCACACCAGCCTCACGCTGGAGAAGGCGCA
GAATCCCGGCCAGCAGGTGGCCGCCACCACCACGGTGCCACTGCAGATATCCCCTGAGCAGCTGCAGCAG
TTCTATGCGAGCAATCCCTACGCCATTCAGGTGAAGCAAGAGTTTCCCACGCACACGACCAGTGGCAGTG
GAACTGAACTAAAGCATGCAACCAACATTATGGAAGTTCAGCAGCAGTTGCAGCTGCAGCAGCAGCTGTC
GGAAGCCAACGGTGGAGGAGCAGCCTCGGCCGGAGCCGGAGGAGCAGCTAGTCCGGCCAACTCGCAGCAA
AGCCAGCAACAGCAGCACTCCACAGCCATCAGCACCATGTCGCCGATGCAATTGGCAGCGGCCACTGGAG
GAGTTGGCGGGGATTGGACACAGGGAAGGACGGTGCAGCTAATGCAACCCTCCACCAGTTTCCTGTATCC
CCAAATGATTGTGTCGGGAAATCTGTTGCATCCAGGAGGCCTCGGTCAGCAGCCAATCCAGGTGATCACC
GCCGGCAAGCCATTCCAAGGCAACGGCCCCCAGATGCTTACCACCACGACTCAAAACGCCAAGCAAATGA
TCGGTGGCCAAGCGGGATTCGCTGGCGGAAATTACGCGACCTGCATTCCCACAAACCACAATCAATCGCC
CCAGACGGTGCTCTTCTCACCGATGAACGTCATTTCGCCACAGCAGCAACAGAACCTGCTGCAATCAATG
GCCGCTGCAGCTCAGCAGCAGCAACTCACCCAACAGCAGCAACAGTTTAACCAGCAGCAACAACAGCAGC
TTACTCAGCAGCAACAGCAGTTGACAGCTGCTCTGGCCAAGGTGGGAGTGGATGCGCAGGGCAAGCTGGC
CCAGAAAGTGGTTCAGAAAGTGACTACCACCAGTAGCGCGGTCCAGGCGGCGACGGGTCCTGGATCTACT
GGGTCAACACAGACCCAGCAGGTGCAGCAGGTTCAGCAACAGCAGCAGCAGACCACCCAAACCACTCAGC
AGTGCGTGCAGGTTTCACAGTCGACTTTGCCAGTCGGTGTGGGTGGACAGTCTGTTCAGACTGCCCAACT
TCTGAACGCTGGCCAAGCGCAACAAATGCAGATTCCCTGGTTCTTACAGAATGCTGCAGGACTGCAGCCG
TTTGGGCCAAACCAGATCATCCTGCGAAACCAGCCAGACGGAACCCAAGGCATGTTCATTCAACAGCAAC
CGGCGACGCAGACTTTGCAGACCCAGCAAAACCAGATTATTCAATGCAACGTGACGCAGACGCCCACTAA
GGCACGCACTCAACTGGATGCACTTGCTCCCAAGCAGCAACAGCAGCAGCAGCAGGTTGGCACTACCAAC
CAGACGCAGCAGCAGCAACTAGCGGTGGCTACTGCCCAGTTGCAGCAACAGCAGCAGCAACTCACTGCAG
CAGCTCTGCAGCGACCAGGAGCCCCTGTCATGCCCCACAATGGAACTCAAGTGCGTCCGGCCAGTTCCGT
ATCCACACAGACTGCCCAGAACCAGAGCCTGCTGAAGGCCAAAATGCGCAACAAGCAGCAGCCGGTGCGC
CCCGCTTTAGCCACATTGAAAACCGAAATCGGTCAAGTCGCAGGACAAAATAAGGTAGTAGGCCACCTGA
CCACCGTGCAGCAGCAGCAACAGGCGACGAATCTCCAGCAGGTGGTTAATGCGGCGGGCAACAAAATGGT
TGTGATGAGCACAACGGGCACTCCGATCACCCTGCAGAATGGACAGACCCTTCATGCAGCCACTGCGGCA
GGAGTCGACAAGCAGCAACAGCAGCTACAACTGTTTCAGAAACAGCAAATCCTGCAACAACAACAAATGT
TGCAACAGCAGATTGCTGCCATTCAAATGCAGCAGCAGCAAGCGGCTGTTCAGGCCCAGCAACAACAGCA
GCAACAGGTCTCTCAGCAGCAGCAGGTTAACGCCCAGCAACAGCAAGCGGTGGCGCAACAACAACAGGCA
GTCGCGCAGGCTCAGCAACAGCAGAGGGAGCAACAGCAGCAAGTTGCCCAAGCCCAGGCGCAGCATCAAC
AGGCTCTCGCGAATGCCACTCAGCAAATCCTTCAGGTGGCGCCAAATCAATTCATCACGTCCCACCAGCA
ACAGCAGCAGCAGCAACTTCACAACCAACTGATACAGCAGCAGCTACAGCAACAGGCGCAGGCACAAGTT
CAAGCCCAAGTGCAGGCTCAAGCGCAACAGCAACAACAGCAGCGAGAGCAGCAGCAGAATATTATCCAGC
AGATTGTGGTGCAACAGTCTGGAGCGACTTCTCAACAGACTTCCCAGCAGCAACAGCACCACCAATCCGG
GCAACTACAGCTAAGTAGCGTGCCCTTCTCAGTTTCTTCGTCAACGACGCCAGCCGGAATAGCTACCTCT
AGTGCTCTGCAGGCAGCCCTCTCCGCCTCTGGCGCCATCTTTCAGACAGCTAAGCCGGGTACTTGCAGTT
CCTCCTCCCCCACAAGCAGTGTGGTCACAATTACCAACCAGAGCAGCAATCCTTTGGTCACCAGCAGTAC
GGTGGCCAGTATACAGCAGGCTCAGACGCAATCTGCTCAGGTCCACCAACATCAGCAGCTAATCAGCGCC
ACAATTGCCGGAGGGACTCAACAACAGCCACAGGGACCGCCATCACTTACACCCACCACAAATCCAATTT
TGGCCATGACCTCGATGATGAATGCTACAGTGGGTCACCTTTCCACTGCTCCGCCTGTAACTGTTTCTGT
GACAAGCACCGCTGTTACTTCGTCGCCGGGTCAGCTGGTTCTCTTAAGCACGGCTAGTAGCGGTGGAGGA
GGTAGCATACCAGCCACGCCCACCAAAGAGACACCTTCGAAAGGGCCCACCGCAACCCTGGTGCCCATTG
GTTCGCCCAAGACTCCTGTATCAGGAAAGGACACCTGCACTACCCCCAAATCATCTACTCCTGCCACTGT
CAGCGCATCCGTAGAGGCCAGTAGTTCCACAGGCGAAGCCCTGTCCAATGGAGATGCCTCAGATAGGTCT
TCCACGCCGTCAAAGGGCGCTACCACTCCCACCAGCAAGCAAAGCAATGCAGCAGTGCAGCCACCGAGTA
GCACCACTCCCAACAGTGTCAGTGGGAAAGAAGAGCCGAAGCTGGCAACCTGCGGCAGTTTAACGTCCGC
AACATCAACTTCAACCACGACAACGATCACCAATGGGATTGGAGTAGCCAGAACGACAGCCAGCACGGCT
GTCTCAACCGCTAGCACAACCACTACCAGTTCTGGCACCTTTATCACAAGTTGCACCAGCACAACCACAA
CCACCACGTCGAGTATCAGTAATGGATCGAAGGATCTCCCCAAGGCGATGATTAAGCCGAACGTCTTAAC
TCACGTCATCGATGGCTTCATCATCCAGGAGGCCAACGAGCCATTTCCCGTCACCAGACAGCGATATGCA
GACAAAGACGTCAGCGATGAGCCGCCAAAGAAAAAGGCAACCATGCAGGAGGACATCAAGCTAAGTGGAA
TAGCATCAGCTCCAGGCTCGGATATGGTTGCTTGCGAGCAGTGTGGAAAGATGGAGCACAAAGCAAAGCT
GAAACGGAAGCGCTACTGTTCGCCAGGATGCTCGAGGCAGGCAAAGAACGGCATCGGTGGAGTTGGATCA
GGAGAGACGAACGGCCTGGGGACAGGTGGTATAGTTGGGGTGGACGCCATGGCATTGGTGGACAGGCTGG
ATGAAGCCATGGCTGAGGAGAAGATGCAGACAGAGGCCACCCCAAAGCTTTCAGAATCGTTTCCTATTTT
GGGAGCCTCAACAGAAGTACCTCCAATGTCACTGCCAGTCCAAGCGGCGATTTCTGCGCCCTCGCCTCTT
GCAATGCCTCTAGGATCGCCATTGTCAGTTGCACTTCCAACTCTTGCACCACTGTCTGTAGTCACTTCTG
GCGCGGCGCCCAAGTCTTCGGAAGTGAATGGAACAGATCGTCCGCCAATCAGCAGCTGGAGTGTGGACGA
TGTCAGCAACTTCATTCGAGAACTGCCTGGTTGTCAGGACTACGTGGACGACTTTATACAGCAGGAGATC
GACGGCCAAGCGCTTCTGTTGCTCAAGGAGAAGCATTTGGTGAACGCTATGGGCATGAAGCTGGGTCCAG
CTCTTAAAATTGTGGCCAAGGTGGAGTCCATTAAGGAGGTCCCGCCACCTGGCGAGGCCAAGGATCCAGG
AGCGCAG
