>Addgene plasmid #39741 | KHBD00712 | addgene partial sequence | sequence record 52337 | M13Rev
GCAATGCTTTCTTATAATGCCAACTTTGTACAAGAAAGTTGGCAACTGCGCTCCTGGATCCTTGGCCTCG
CCAGGTGGCGGGACCTCCTTAATGGACTCCACCTTGGCCACAATTTTAAGAGCTGGACCCAGCTTCATGC
CCATAGCGTTCACCAAATGCTTCTCCTTGAGCAACAGAAGCGCTTGGCCGTCGATCTCCTGCTGTATAAA
GTCGTCCACGTAGTCCTGACAACCAGGCAGTTCTCGAATGAAGTTGCTGACATCGTCCACACTCCAGCTG
CTGATTGGCGGACGATCTGTTCCATTCACTTCCGAAGACTTGGGCGCCGCGCCAGAAGTGACTACAGACA
GTGGTGCAAGAGTTGGAAGTGCAACTGACAATGGCGATCCTAGAGGCATTGCAAGAGGCGAGGGCGCAGA
AATCGCCGCTTGGACTGGCAGTGACATTGGAGGTACTTCTGTTGAGGCTCCCAAAATAGGAAACGATTCT
GAAAGCTTTGGGGTGGCCTCTGTCTGCATCTTCTCCTCAGCCATGGCTTCATCCAGCCTGTCCACCAATG
CCATGGCGTCCACCCCAACTATACCACCTGTCCCCAGGCCGTTCGTCTCTCCTGATCCAACTCCACCGAT
GCCGTTCTTTGCCTGCCTCGAGCATCCTGGCGAACAGTAGCGCTTCCGTTTCAGCTTTGCTTTGTGCTCC
ATCTTTCCACACTGCTCGCA
